Addgene plasmid #125613: pBT372
Purpose: Expresses evoCDA1-BE4max-NG in mammalian cells
Depositing lab: David Liu. Depositing organization: Broad Institute. Publication: Continuous evolution of base editors with expanded target compatibility and improved activity. Thuronyi BW, Koblan LW, Levy JM, Yeh WH, Zheng C, Newby GA, Wilson C, Bhaumik M, Shubina-Oleinik O, Holt JR, Liu DR. Nat Biotechnol. 2019 Jul 22. pii: 10.1038/s41587-019-0193-0. doi: 10.1038/s41587-019-0193-0. PubMed 31332326.
Backbone
  Vector backbone: pBT195
  Vector type: Mammalian Expression
Growth in bacteria
  Bacterial resistance: Ampicillin, 100 μg/mL
  Growth temperature: 37°C
  Growth strain: DH5alpha
  Copy number: High Copy
Gene/Insert
  Gene/Insert name: evoCDA1-BE4max-NG
  Mutation: F23S A123V I195F
  Cloning method: Restriction Enzyme; 5′ cloning site Unknown (unknown if destroyed); 3′ cloning site Unknown (unknown if destroyed)
Terms and licenses: Academic/Nonprofit Terms; Industry Terms: Not Available to Industry
Depositor comments: Please see https://benchling.com/s/seq-6U1OlYv3SFGTPZrYyUhM for additional information.
How to cite: pBT372 was a gift from David Liu (Addgene plasmid # 125613 ; http://n2t.net/addgene:125613 ; RRID:Addgene_125613)
