[The description below was written by a language model from this plasmid's Addgene catalogue record and pLannotate feature annotations shown in this document.]
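Description:
pBT372 is a mammalian expression plasmid of about 8.9 kb, built on the pBT195 backbone, that encodes the cytosine base editor evoCDA1-BE4max-NG. It is propagated in E. coli through a high-copy ColE1/pUC-type origin and selected with ampicillin via the β-lactamase (AmpR) gene and its native promoter. The remaining bacterial elements annotated in the backbone (lac promoter and operator, CAP site, and fragments of lacI, bom, an MCS and the SV40 promoter) appear to be vestigial backbone remnants rather than functional parts of the design. No mammalian selection marker is annotated.

The editor is transcribed from the CMV immediate early enhancer and promoter, which span the plasmid's numbering origin, and terminated by the bGH polyadenylation signal. A T7 promoter lies just downstream of CMV. The annotated coding region contains Streptococcus pyogenes Cas9 detected in two contiguous pieces, the N-terminal part carrying D10A, consistent with the nickase used in BE4-type editors, followed by a uracil glycosylase inhibitor (UGI) from phage PBS2, which blocks uracil excision so that deaminated cytosines are retained and resolved as C-to-T changes. The roughly 800 nt between the T7 promoter and Cas9 is unannotated and is where the evolved CDA1 deaminase would be expected. The record lists F23S, A123V and I195F as mutations, presumably those defining the evolved deaminase. A gap of about 300 nt between Cas9 and the annotated UGI is also unlabelled. The "NG" designation indicates a Cas9 variant with relaxed NG PAM recognition, though the specific substitutions are not listed. No guide RNA cassette is annotated, so a guide would have to be supplied separately. The plasmid is used for transient expression of this base editor in mammalian cells.
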