Features (pLannotate 1.2.2; 17 found; start..end, strand, type, name):
      1..204     +  promoter       CMV promoter: human cytomegalovirus (CMV) immediate early promoter
    246..264     +  promoter       T7 promoter: promoter for bacteriophage T7 RNA polymerase
   1055..2656    +  CDS            dCas9(N): N-terminal portion of catalytically inactive Streptococcus pyogenes dCas9 carrying the D10A mutation (Zetsche et al., 2015)
   2657..5151    +  CDS            Cas9(C) (fragment): C-terminal portion of Streptococcus pyogenes Cas9 (Zetsche et al., 2015)
   5465..5713    +  CDS            UGI: UNGI_BPPB2 - Experimental evidence at protein level: Swiss-Prot protein existence level 1. This protein binds specifically and reversibly to the host uracil-DNA glycosylase, preventing removal of uracil residues from PBS2 DNA by the host uracil-excision repair system. From Bacillus phage PBS2 (Bacteriophage PBS2).
   5831..6055    +  polyA_signal   bGH poly(A) signal: bovine growth hormone polyadenylation signal
   6059..6080    +  promoter       SV40 promoter (fragment): SV40 enhancer and early promoter
   6085..6101    +  misc_feature   MCS (fragment): pBluescript multiple cloning site
   6150..6166    -  protein_bind   lac operator: The lac repressor binds to the lac operator to inhibit transcription in E. coli. This inhibition can be relieved by adding lactose or isopropyl-β-D-thiogalactopyranoside (IPTG). lac repressor encoded by lacI
   6174..6204    -  promoter       lac promoter: promoter for the E. coli lac operon
   6219..6240    -  protein_bind   CAP binding site: CAP binding activates transcription in the presence of cAMP. E. coli catabolite activator protein
   6253..6345    -  CDS            lacI (fragment): lac repressor; lacI; The lac repressor binds to the lac operator to inhibit transcription in E. coli. This inhibition can be relieved by adding lactose or isopropyl-β-D-thiogalactopyranoside (IPTG).
   6528..7116    -  rep_origin     ori: high-copy-number ColE1/pMB1/pBR322/pUC origin of replication
   7287..8147    -  CDS            AmpR: β-lactamase; bla; confers resistance to ampicillin, carbenicillin, and related antibiotics
   8148..8252    -  promoter       AmpR promoter: bla
   8323..8367    -  misc_feature   bom (fragment): basis of mobility region from pBR322
   8522..8901    +  enhancer       CMV enhancer: human cytomegalovirus immediate early enhancer
>Addgene plasmid #125613 | pBT372 | addgene full sequence | sequence record 243545 | Addgene NGS Result
GTGATGCGGTTTTGGCAGTACATCAATGGGCGTGGATAGCGGTTTGACTCACGGGGATTTCCAAGTCTCC
ACCCCATTGACGTCAATGGGAGTTTGTTTTGGCACCAAAATCAACGGGACTTTCCAAAATGTCGTAACAA
CTCCGCCCCATTGACGCAAATGGGCGGTAGGCGTGTACGGTGGGAGGTCTATATAAGCAGAGCTGGTTTA
GTGAACCGTCAGATCCGCTAGAGATCCGCGGCCGCTAATACGACTCACTATAGGGAGAGCCGCCACCATG
AAACGGACAGCCGACGGAAGCGAGTTCGAGTCACCAAAGAAGAAGCGGAAAGTCAGTACCGACGCCGAGT
ACGTGCGGATCCACGAGAAGCTGGATATCTATACATTCAAGAAGCAGTTTAGCAACAATAAGAAGTCCGT
GTCTCACAGATGCTACGTGCTGTTCGAGCTGAAGCGGAGAGGAGAGAGGCGCGCCTGTTTTTGGGGCTAT
GCCGTGAACAAGCCACAGTCTGGAACCGAGAGGGGAATCCACGCAGAGATCTTCAGCATCAGGAAGGTGG
AGGAGTACCTGCGCGACAACCCCGGCCAGTTTACAATCAATTGGTATAGCTCCTGGAGCCCTTGCGCCGA
TTGTGCCGAGAAGATCCTGGAGTGGTACAACCAGGAGCTGAGGGGCAATGGCCACACCCTGAAGATCTGG
GTGTGCAAGCTGTACTATGAGAAGAACGCCAGGAATCAGATCGGCCTGTGGAACCTGCGCGACAATGGCG
TGGGCCTGAACGTGATGGTGTCCGAGCACTATCAGTGCTGTCGCAAGATCTTTATCCAGTCTAGCCACAA
TCAGCTGAACGAGAATCGGTGGCTGGAGAAGACACTGAAGAGAGCCGAGAAGCGGAGAAGCGAGCTGTCC
ATCATGTTTCAGGTGAAGATCCTGCACACCACAAAGTCTCCCGCCGTGTCTGGCGGATCTAGCGGAGGAT
CCTCTGGCAGCGAGACACCAGGAACAAGCGAGTCAGCAACACCAGAGAGCAGTGGCGGCAGCAGCGGCGG
CAGCGACAAGAAGTACAGCATCGGCCTGGCCATCGGCACCAACTCTGTGGGCTGGGCCGTGATCACCGAC
GAGTACAAGGTGCCCAGCAAGAAATTCAAGGTGCTGGGCAACACCGACCGGCACAGCATCAAGAAGAACC
TGATCGGAGCCCTGCTGTTCGACAGCGGCGAAACAGCCGAGGCCACCCGGCTGAAGAGAACCGCCAGAAG
AAGATACACCAGACGGAAGAACCGGATCTGCTATCTGCAAGAGATCTTCAGCAACGAGATGGCCAAGGTG
GACGACAGCTTCTTCCACAGACTGGAAGAGTCCTTCCTGGTGGAAGAGGATAAGAAGCACGAGCGGCACC
CCATCTTCGGCAACATCGTGGACGAGGTGGCCTACCACGAGAAGTACCCCACCATCTACCACCTGAGAAA
GAAACTGGTGGACAGCACCGACAAGGCCGACCTGCGGCTGATCTATCTGGCCCTGGCCCACATGATCAAG
TTCCGGGGCCACTTCCTGATCGAGGGCGACCTGAACCCCGACAACAGCGACGTGGACAAGCTGTTCATCC
AGCTGGTGCAGACCTACAACCAGCTGTTCGAGGAAAACCCCATCAACGCCAGCGGCGTGGACGCCAAGGC
CATCCTGTCTGCCAGACTGAGCAAGAGCAGACGGCTGGAAAATCTGATCGCCCAGCTGCCCGGCGAGAAG
AAGAATGGCCTGTTCGGAAACCTGATTGCCCTGAGCCTGGGCCTGACCCCCAACTTCAAGAGCAACTTCG
ACCTGGCCGAGGATGCCAAACTGCAGCTGAGCAAGGACACCTACGACGACGACCTGGACAACCTGCTGGC
CCAGATCGGCGACCAGTACGCCGACCTGTTTCTGGCCGCCAAGAACCTGTCCGACGCCATCCTGCTGAGC
GACATCCTGAGAGTGAACACCGAGATCACCAAGGCCCCCCTGAGCGCCTCTATGATCAAGAGATACGACG
AGCACCACCAGGACCTGACCCTGCTGAAAGCTCTCGTGCGGCAGCAGCTGCCTGAGAAGTACAAAGAGAT
TTTCTTCGACCAGAGCAAGAACGGCTACGCCGGCTACATTGACGGCGGAGCCAGCCAGGAAGAGTTCTAC
AAGTTCATCAAGCCCATCCTGGAAAAGATGGACGGCACCGAGGAACTGCTCGTGAAGCTGAACAGAGAGG
ACCTGCTGCGGAAGCAGCGGACCTTCGACAACGGCAGCATCCCCCACCAGATCCACCTGGGAGAGCTGCA
CGCCATTCTGCGGCGGCAGGAAGATTTTTACCCATTCCTGAAGGACAACCGGGAAAAGATCGAGAAGATC
CTGACCTTCCGCATCCCCTACTACGTGGGCCCTCTGGCCAGGGGAAACAGCAGATTCGCCTGGATGACCA
GAAAGAGCGAGGAAACCATCACCCCCTGGAACTTCGAGGAAGTGGTGGACAAGGGCGCTTCCGCCCAGAG
CTTCATCGAGCGGATGACCAACTTCGATAAGAACCTGCCCAACGAGAAGGTGCTGCCCAAGCACAGCCTG
CTGTACGAGTACTTCACCGTGTATAACGAGCTGACCAAAGTGAAATACGTGACCGAGGGAATGAGAAAGC
CCGCCTTCCTGAGCGGCGAGCAGAAAAAGGCCATCGTGGACCTGCTGTTCAAGACCAACCGGAAAGTGAC
CGTGAAGCAGCTGAAAGAGGACTACTTCAAGAAAATCGAGTGCTTCGACTCCGTGGAAATCTCCGGCGTG
GAAGATCGGTTCAACGCCTCCCTGGGCACATACCACGATCTGCTGAAAATTATCAAGGACAAGGACTTCC
TGGACAATGAGGAAAACGAGGACATTCTGGAAGATATCGTGCTGACCCTGACACTGTTTGAGGACAGAGA
GATGATCGAGGAACGGCTGAAAACCTATGCCCACCTGTTCGACGACAAAGTGATGAAGCAGCTGAAGCGG
CGGAGATACACCGGCTGGGGCAGGCTGAGCCGGAAGCTGATCAACGGCATCCGGGACAAGCAGTCCGGCA
AGACAATCCTGGATTTCCTGAAGTCCGACGGCTTCGCCAACAGAAACTTCATGCAGCTGATCCACGACGA
CAGCCTGACCTTTAAAGAGGACATCCAGAAAGCCCAGGTGTCCGGCCAGGGCGATAGCCTGCACGAGCAC
ATTGCCAATCTGGCCGGCAGCCCCGCCATTAAGAAGGGCATCCTGCAGACAGTGAAGGTGGTGGACGAGC
TCGTGAAAGTGATGGGCCGGCACAAGCCCGAGAACATCGTGATCGAAATGGCCAGAGAGAACCAGACCAC
CCAGAAGGGACAGAAGAACAGCCGCGAGAGAATGAAGCGGATCGAAGAGGGCATCAAAGAGCTGGGCAGC
CAGATCCTGAAAGAACACCCCGTGGAAAACACCCAGCTGCAGAACGAGAAGCTGTACCTGTACTACCTGC
AGAATGGGCGGGATATGTACGTGGACCAGGAACTGGACATCAACCGGCTGTCCGACTACGATGTGGACCA
TATCGTGCCTCAGAGCTTTCTGAAGGACGACTCCATCGACAACAAGGTGCTGACCAGAAGCGACAAGAAC
CGGGGCAAGAGCGACAACGTGCCCTCCGAAGAGGTCGTGAAGAAGATGAAGAACTACTGGCGGCAGCTGC
TGAACGCCAAGCTGATTACCCAGAGAAAGTTCGACAATCTGACCAAGGCCGAGAGAGGCGGCCTGAGCGA
ACTGGATAAGGCCGGCTTCATCAAGAGACAGCTGGTGGAAACCCGGCAGATCACAAAGCACGTGGCACAG
ATCCTGGACTCCCGGATGAACACTAAGTACGACGAGAATGACAAGCTGATCCGGGAAGTGAAAGTGATCA
CCCTGAAGTCCAAGCTGGTGTCCGATTTCCGGAAGGATTTCCAGTTTTACAAAGTGCGCGAGATCAACAA
CTACCACCACGCCCACGACGCCTACCTGAACGCCGTCGTGGGAACCGCCCTGATCAAAAAGTACCCTAAG
CTGGAAAGCGAGTTCGTGTACGGCGACTACAAGGTGTACGACGTGCGGAAGATGATCGCCAAGAGCGAGC
AGGAAATCGGCAAGGCTACCGCCAAGTACTTCTTCTACAGCAACATCATGAACTTTTTCAAGACCGAGAT
TACCCTGGCCAACGGCGAGATCCGGAAGCGGCCTCTGATCGAGACAAACGGCGAAACCGGGGAGATCGTG
TGGGATAAGGGCCGGGATTTTGCCACCGTGCGGAAAGTGCTGAGCATGCCCCAAGTGAATATCGTGAAAA
AGACCGAGGTGCAGACAGGCGGCTTCAGCAAAGAGTCTATCCGGCCCAAGAGGAACAGCGATAAGCTGAT
CGCCAGAAAGAAGGACTGGGACCCTAAGAAGTACGGCGGCTTCGTGAGCCCCACCGTGGCCTATTCTGTG
CTGGTGGTGGCCAAAGTGGAAAAGGGCAAGTCCAAGAAACTGAAGAGTGTGAAAGAGCTGCTGGGGATCA
CCATCATGGAAAGAAGCAGCTTCGAGAAGAATCCCATCGACTTTCTGGAAGCCAAGGGCTACAAAGAAGT
GAAAAAGGACCTGATCATCAAGCTGCCTAAGTACTCCCTGTTCGAGCTGGAAAACGGCCGGAAGAGAATG
CTGGCCTCTGCCCGGTTCCTGCAGAAGGGAAACGAACTGGCCCTGCCCTCCAAATATGTGAACTTCCTGT
ACCTGGCCAGCCACTATGAGAAGCTGAAGGGCTCCCCCGAGGATAATGAGCAGAAACAGCTGTTTGTGGA
ACAGCACAAGCACTACCTGGACGAGATCATCGAGCAGATCAGCGAGTTCTCCAAGAGAGTGATCCTGGCC
GACGCTAATCTGGACAAAGTGCTGTCCGCCTACAACAAGCACCGGGATAAGCCCATCAGAGAGCAGGCCG
AGAATATCATCCACCTGTTTACCCTGACCAATCTGGGAGCCCCTCGGGCCTTCAAGTACTTTGACACCAC
CATCGACCGGAAGGTGTACCGGAGCACCAAAGAGGTGCTGGACGCCACCCTGATCCACCAGAGCATCACC
GGCCTGTACGAGACACGGATCGACCTGTCTCAGCTGGGAGGTGACAGCGGCGGGAGCGGCGGGAGCGGGG
GGAGCACTAATCTGAGCGACATCATTGAGAAGGAGACTGGGAAACAGCTGGTCATTCAGGAGTCCATCCT
GATGCTGCCTGAGGAGGTGGAGGAAGTGATCGGCAACAAGCCAGAGTCTGACATCCTGGTGCACACCGCC
TACGACGAGTCCACAGATGAGAATGTGATGCTGCTGACCTCTGACGCCCCCGAGTATAAGCCTTGGGCCC
TGGTCATCCAGGATTCTAACGGCGAGAATAAGATCAAGATGCTGAGCGGAGGATCCGGAGGATCTGGAGG
CAGCACCAACCTGTCTGACATCATCGAGAAGGAGACAGGCAAGCAGCTGGTCATCCAGGAGAGCATCCTG
ATGCTGCCCGAAGAAGTCGAAGAAGTGATCGGAAACAAGCCTGAGAGCGATATCCTGGTCCATACCGCCT
ACGACGAGAGTACCGACGAAAATGTGATGCTGCTGACATCCGACGCCCCAGAGTATAAGCCCTGGGCTCT
GGTCATCCAGGATTCCAACGGAGAGAACAAAATCAAAATGCTGTCTGGCGGCTCAAAAAGAACCGCCGAC
GGCAGCGAATTCGAGCCCAAGAAGAAGAGGAAAGTCTAACCGGTCATCATCACCATCACCATTGAGTTTA
AACCCGCTGATCAGCCTCGACTGTGCCTTCTAGTTGCCAGCCATCTGTTGTTTGCCCCTCCCCCGTGCCT
TCCTTGACCCTGGAAGGTGCCACTCCCACTGTCCTTTCCTAATAAAATGAGGAAATTGCATCGCATTGTC
TGAGTAGGTGTCATTCTATTCTGGGGGGTGGGGTGGGGCAGGACAGCAAGGGGGAGGATTGGGAAGACAA
TAGCAGGCATGCTGGGGATGCGGTGGGCTCTATGGCTTCTGAGGCGGAAAGAACCAGCTGGGGCTCGATA
CCGTCGACCTCTAGCTAGAGCTTGGCGTAATCATGGTCATAGCTGTTTCCTGTGTGAAATTGTTATCCGC
TCACAATTCCACACAACATACGAGCCGGAAGCATAAAGTGTAAAGCCTAGGGTGCCTAATGAGTGAGCTA
ACTCACATTAATTGCGTTGCGCTCACTGCCCGCTTTCCAGTCGGGAAACCTGTCGTGCCAGCTGCATTAA
TGAATCGGCCAACGCGCGGGGAGAGGCGGTTTGCGTATTGGGCGCACTTCCGCTTCCTCGCTCACTGACT
CGCTGCGCTCGGTCGTTCGGCTGCGGCGAGCGGTATCAGCTCACTCAAAGGCGGTAATACGGTTATCCAC
AGAATCAGGGGATAACGCAGGAAAGAACATGTGAGCAAAAGGCCAGCAAAAGGCCAGGAACCGTAAAAAG
GCCGCGTTGCTGGCGTTTTTCCATAGGCTCCGCCCCCCTGACGAGCATCACAAAAATCGACGCTCAAGTC
AGAGGTGGCGAAACCCGACAGGACTATAAAGATACCAGGCGTTTCCCCCTGGAAGCTCCCTCGTGCGCTC
TCCTGTTCCGACCCTGCCGCTTACCGGATACCTGTCCGCCTTTCTCCCTTCGGGAAGCGTGGCGCTTTCT
CATAGCTCACGCTGTAGGTATCTCAGTTCGGTGTAGGTCGTTCGCTCCAAGCTGGGCTGTGTGCACGAAC
CCCCCGTTCAGCCCGACCGCTGCGCCTTATCCGGTAACTATCGTCTTGAGTCCAACCCGGTAAGACACGA
CTTATCGCCACTGGCAGCAGCCACTGGTAACAGGATTAGCAGAGCGAGGTATGTAGGCGGTGCTACAGAG
TTCTTGAAGTGGTGGCCTAACTACGGCTACACTAGAAGAACAGTATTTGGTATCTGCGCTCTGCTGAAGC
CAGTTACCTTCGGAAAAAGAGTTGGTAGCTCTTGATCCGGCAAACAAACCACCGCTGGTAGCGGTGGTTT
TTTTGTTTGCAAGCAGCAGATTACGCGCAGAAAAAAAGGATCTCAAGAAGATCCTTTGATCTTTTCTACG
GGGTCTGACACTCAGTGGAACGAAAACTCACGTTAAGGGATTTTGGTCATGAGATTATCAAAAAGGATCT
TCACCTAGATCCTTTTAAATTAAAAATGAAGTTTTAAATCAATCTAAAGTATATATGAGTAAACTTGGTC
TGACAGTTACCAATGCTTAATCAGTGAGGCACCTATCTCAGCGATCTGTCTATTTCGTTCATCCATAGTT
GCCTGACTCCCCGTCGTGTAGATAACTACGATACGGGAGGGCTTACCATCTGGCCCCAGTGCTGCAATGA
TACCGCGGGACCCACGCTCACCGGCTCCAGATTTATCAGCAATAAACCAGCCAGCCGGAAGGGCCGAGCG
CAGAAGTGGTCCTGCAACTTTATCCGCCTCCATCCAGTCTATTAATTGTTGCCGGGAAGCTAGAGTAAGT
AGTTCGCCAGTTAATAGTTTGCGCAACGTTGTTGCCATTGCTACAGGCATCGTGGTGTCACGCTCGTCGT
TTGGTATGGCTTCATTCAGCTCCGGTTCCCAACGATCAAGGCGAGTTACATGATCCCCCATGTTGTGCAA
AAAAGCGGTTAGCTCCTTCGGTCCTCCGATCGTTGTCAGAAGTAAGTTGGCCGCAGTGTTATCACTCATG
GTTATGGCAGCACTGCATAATTCTCTTACTGTCATGCCATCCGTAAGATGCTTTTCTGTGACTGGTGAGT
ACTCAACCAAGTCATTCTGAGAATAGTGTATGCGGCGACCGAGTTGCTCTTGCCCGGCGTCAATACGGGA
TAATACCGCGCCACATAGCAGAACTTTAAAAGTGCTCATCATTGGAAAACGTTCTTCGGGGCGAAAACTC
TCAAGGATCTTACCGCTGTTGAGATCCAGTTCGATGTAACCCACTCGTGCACCCAACTGATCTTCAGCAT
CTTTTACTTTCACCAGCGTTTCTGGGTGAGCAAAAACAGGAAGGCAAAATGCCGCAAAAAAGGGAATAAG
GGCGACACGGAAATGTTGAATACTCATACTCTTCCTTTTTCAATATTATTGAAGCATTTATCAGGGTTAT
TGTCTCATGAGCGGATACATATTTGAATGTATTTAGAAAAATAAACAAATAGGGGTTCCGCGCACATTTC
CCCGAAAAGTGCCACCTGACGTCGACGGATCGGGAGATCGATCTCCCGATCCCCTAGGGTCGACTCTCAG
TACAATCTGCTCTGATGCCGCATAGTTAAGCCAGTATCTGCTCCCTGCTTGTGTGTTGGAGGTCGCTGAG
TAGTGCGCGAGCAAAATTTAAGCTACAACAAGGCAAGGCTTGACCGACAATTGCATGAAGAATCTGCTTA
GGGTTAGGCGTTTTGCGCTGCTTCGCGATGTACGGGCCAGATATACGCGTTGACATTGATTATTGACTAG
TTATTAATAGTAATCAATTACGGGGTCATTAGTTCATAGCCCATATATGGAGTTCCGCGTTACATAACTT
ACGGTAAATGGCCCGCCTGGCTGACCGCCCAACGACCCCCGCCCATTGACGTCAATAATGACGTATGTTC
CCATAGTAACGCCAATAGGGACTTTCCATTGACGTCAATGGGTGGAGTATTTACGGTAAACTGCCCACTT
GGCAGTACATCAAGTGTATCATATGCCAAGTACGCCCCCTATTGACGTCAATGACGGTAAATGGCCCGCC
TGGCATTATGCCCAGTACATGACCTTATGGGACTTTCCTACTTGGCAGTACATCTACGTATTAGTCATCG
CTATTACCATG
